Addgene plasmid #186694: pBFC1207
Purpose: VcDART under control of Lac promoter, Vc_2xBsaI_NT gRNA, GmR+sfGFP cargo, with ET-Seq (AsiSI+SbfI) restriction sites flanking Tn7 Right End
Depositing lab: Jennifer Doudna. Depositing organization: University of California, Berkeley. Publication: Species- and site-specific genome editing in complex bacterial communities. Rubin BE, Diamond S, Cress BF, Crits-Christoph A, Lou YC, Borges AL, Shivram H, He C, Xu M, Zhou Z, Smith SJ, Rovinsky R, Smock DCJ, Tang K, Owens TK, Krishnappa N, Sachdeva R, Barrangou R, Deutschbauer AM, Banfield JF, Doudna JA. Nat Microbiol. 2022 Jan;7(1):34-47. doi: 10.1038/s41564-021-01014-7. Epub 2021 Dec 6. PubMed 34873292.
Backbone
  Vector backbone: R6K conditional origin, bla, RP4 oriT
  Vector type: Bacterial Expression
Growth in bacteria
  Bacterial resistance: Ampicillin and Gentamicin, 100 & 10 μg/mL
  Growth temperature: 37°C
  Growth strain: EC100D pir+
  Copy number: Low Copy
Gene/Insert 1
  Gene/Insert name: tnsA
  Species: Vibrio cholerae
  Promoter: PLac
  Cloning method: Unknown
  Sequencing primers: 5′ unknown
Gene/Insert 2
  Gene/Insert name: tnsB
  Species: Vibrio cholerae
Gene/Insert 3
  Gene/Insert name: tnsC
  Species: Vibrio cholerae
Gene/Insert 4
  Gene/Insert name: tnsD
  Species: Vibrio cholerae
Gene/Insert 5
  Gene/Insert name: tniQ
  Species: Vibrio cholerae
Gene/Insert 6
  Gene/Insert name: cas8-cas5 fusion
  Species: Vibrio cholerae
Gene/Insert 7
  Gene/Insert name: cas7
  Species: Vibrio cholerae
Gene/Insert 8
  Gene/Insert name: cas6
  Species: Vibrio cholerae
Gene/Insert 9
  Gene/Insert name: Vc_2xBsaI_NT (Guide Stuffer) crRNA
  Species: Vibrio cholerae
Gene/Insert 10
  Gene/Insert name: Tn7 transposon
  Species: Vibrio cholerae
Gene/Insert 11
  Gene/Insert name: GmR+sfGFP VcDART Cargo (alt name: gentamicin marker+sfGFP VcDART Cargo)
Gene/Insert 12
  Gene/Insert name: SbfI+AsiSI dual restriction site for donor plasmid removal during ET-Seq
Terms and licenses: Academic/Nonprofit Terms; Industry Terms: Not Available to Industry
Depositor comments: Clone guides using the 2xBsaI cloning site. Clone Tn barcodes using the 2xBsmBI cloning site. This vector is identical to pBFC0619, but it includes a dual restriction site (AsiSI+SbfI) flanking the Tn right end to reduce donor vector during ET-Seq.
How to cite: pBFC1207 was a gift from Jennifer Doudna (Addgene plasmid # 186694 ; http://n2t.net/addgene:186694 ; RRID:Addgene_186694)
