[The description below was written by a language model from this plasmid's Addgene catalogue record and pLannotate feature annotations shown in this document.]
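Description:
pBFC1207 is a 12.65 kb all-in-one bacterial vector carrying the Vibrio cholerae CRISPR-associated transposase system termed VcDART, designed for RNA-guided, site-specific insertion of a marked transposon into bacterial genomes. The backbone is a conditional suicide-type delivery plasmid. Its R6K γ origin replicates only in hosts supplying the pi protein (pir+ E. coli, where it is maintained at low copy), and an RP4/incP oriT allows conjugative transfer into recipient bacteria where the plasmid cannot persist. The backbone bla gene confers ampicillin resistance, and the cargo adds gentamicin resistance, so both drugs are used for propagation.

According to the catalogue entry, a lac promoter drives the V. cholerae transposition and targeting genes: tnsA, tnsB, tnsC, tniQ, a cas8-cas5 fusion, cas7 and cas6. The entry also lists tnsD. These genes are not individually annotated in the automated feature table, which marks only the lac promoter upstream of a long unannotated region. The short SET1 and mouse U6 promoter fragment hits are probably incidental matches. The crRNA position holds a non-targeting stuffer (Vc_2xBsaI_NT) with two BsaI sites, so users clone in their own guide; a separate 2xBsmBI site accepts transposon barcodes. The mini-Tn7 cargo contains the GmR gene (aacC1) downstream of a Pc integron promoter, followed by superfolder GFP and rrnB T1 and T7Te terminators, giving both selection and fluorescent readout of integrants.

The plasmid is described as identical to pBFC0619 except for AsiSI and SbfI sites flanking the Tn7 right end. These allow residual donor plasmid to be digested away during ET-Seq mapping of insertion junctions. It was developed for species- and site-specific editing within complex bacterial communities.
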