Features (pLannotate 1.2.2; 13 found; start..end, strand, type, name):
    173..203     +  promoter       lac promoter: promoter for the E. coli lac operon
   3727..3744    +  CDS            SET1 (fragment): solubility-enhancement tag derived from T7 phage gene 10B
   8800..8828    +  promoter       Pc promoter: intI1 (promoter lies within the coding sequence); class 1 integron promoter
   9017..9550    +  CDS            GmR: gentamycin acetyltransferase; aacC1; confers resistance to gentamycin
   9927..10640   +  CDS            superfolder GFP: GFP variant that folds robustly even when fused to poorly folded proteins (Pédelacq et al., 2006)
  10652..10723   +  terminator     rrnB T1 terminator: transcription terminator T1 from the E. coli rrnB gene
  10739..10766   +  terminator     T7Te terminator: phage T7 early transcription terminator
  10777..10795   +  promoter       T7 promoter: promoter for bacteriophage T7 RNA polymerase
  10919..10939   +  promoter       U6 promoter (fragment): RNA polymerase III promoter for mouse U6 snRNA (Das et al., 1988)
  10983..11091   -  oriT           oriT: incP origin of transfer
  11284..11388   +  promoter       AmpR promoter: bla
  11389..12249   +  CDS            AmpR: β-lactamase; bla; confers resistance to ampicillin, carbenicillin, and related antibiotics
  12285..23      +  rep_origin     R6K γ ori (across the origin): γ replication origin from E. coli plasmid R6K; requires the R6K initiator protein pi for replication
>Addgene plasmid #186694 | pBFC1207 | addgene full sequence | sequence record 371385 | Addgene NGS Result
ACAGGAACACTTAACGGCTGACATGGGCAAGTTTACTCATATATACTTTAGATTGATTTAAAACTTCATT
TTTAATTTAAAAGGATCTAGGTGAAGATCCTTTTTGATAATCTCATGACCAAAATCCCTTAACGTGAGTT
TTCGTTCCACTGACACCTGCCCGAACCATATCTTTACACTTTATGCTTCCGGCTCGTATGTTGAAAGAGG
AGAAAGGATCAATGGCGACAAGTTTACCTACGCCCTCAGCAATTACGACTTCGGCGTTAGAGTATGCATT
CCATACTCCCGCTCGCAATCTAACGAAATCTCGCGGAAAAAACATTCATCGTTATGTCAGTGTAAAGATG
AGTAAGAGGATTACGGTAGAATCTACTCTAGAGTGTGATGCCTGCTATCACTTTGATTTTGAGCCAAGTA
TTGTTCGCTTTTGCGCTCAACCGATTCGATTTTTATATTATCTCAATGGTCAGTCTCACTCCTATGTTCC
TGACTTTCTAGTTCAATTTGATACCAACGAGTTTGTTCTATATGAAGTAAAGTCAGCTTATGCTAAGAAC
AAACCTGATTTTGATGTTGAATGGGAGGCGAAAGTAAAAGCAGCAACTGAACTAGGGCTAGAATTGGAGC
TTGTTGAAGAGAGTGATATTAGGGATACGGTTGTATTAAATAATCTTAAGCGCATGCATCGTTATGCTTC
GAAAGATGAGCTGAATAACGTACATAACTCTCTCTTAAAAATAATAAAGTACAATGGCGCCCAATCTGCA
AGATGCTTGGGAGAACAGTTGGGTTTAAAAGGCCGAACTGTTTTACCAATTTTGTGCGATTTGCTGTCAA
GGTGTTTACTCGATACACGTTTGGATAAGCCTCTATCTCTTGAATCTCGATTTGAGTTGGCCAGTTATGG
CTAAGAAAGGGTTCTCAAGTTTCCATAGAAAAGCAGTCTCTTCCCAAGATACGCTTGAATCGATAGAGCT
TGTCTCTAGCGCTAATTGTCTAGAAAGTGTTACGTATCAAGATATATCAGCATTTCCCGAAACAATTGCG
GTAGAGATTAATTTCCGATTAAGCATTCTTCGCTTTTTAGCGCGAAAGTGCGAAACCATTGTGGCCAAAT
CAATTGAACCACATCGTGTAGAGCTACAGCAAAACTATAGTAGAAAAATACCCAGTGCAATAACGATATA
TCGATGGTGGCTTGCTTTTCGAAAATCAGACTACAACCCCATTAGCTTAGCACCTAATATCAAGGATAGA
GGTAATAGAGAGACAAAAGTGTCAACAGTTGTTGATTCTATTATGGAACAGGCAGTTGAAAGAGTTATAT
CTGGACGAAAAGTCAATGTTAGCTCTGCATATAAACGTGTTCGACGAAAAGTTCGTCAATACAATCTAAC
TCATGGAACGAAATACACGTATCCTAAGTACGAATCTGTAAGAAAGCGAGTAAAAAAGAAAACCCCATTT
GAGTTATTAGCCGCAGGGAAAGGGGAGAGAGTAGCTAAGAGAGAGTTTCGCCGAATGGGAAAAAAGATCC
TCACGTCTAGCGTGCTAGAGAGGGTTGAAATAGATCACACTGTCGTTGACCTTTTTGCAGTACACGAAGA
GTATCGAATCCCATTGGGCCGACCTTGGCTTACTCAATTGGTTGATTGTTACAGTAAAGCTGTAATCGGT
TTTTATTTAGGTTTCGAGCCTCCTAGCTATGTGTCGGTTTCCCTTGCACTTAAGAATGCAATACAACGCA
AAGATGACTTAATCTCCTCGTATGAATCGATCGAGAATGAATGGCTATGTTATGGCATCCCAGACCTACT
CGTAACTGATAATGGTAAAGAGTTTTTGTCGAAAGCATTTGATCAAGCATGTGAATCACTATTGATCAAT
GTGCATCAAAATAAAGTTGAAACGCCCGACAACAAACCTCATGTTGAACGTAACTACGGGACTATTAATA
CTTCTCTGTTAGACGATTTACCTGGGAAATCCTTCAGCCAGTACCTTCAAAGAGAAGGGTACGACTCTGT
GGGAGAAGCTACCCTTACACTCAATGAGATTAGAGAAATTTACTTAATTTGGTTGGTGGATATTTATCAT
AAAAAACCCAATCAGAGAGGCACTAATTGTCCTAATGTTGCGTGGAAAAAGGGTTGTCAAGAATGGGAAC
CAGAGGAGTTCTCTGGTTCTAAAGACGAATTAGACTTTAAATTTGCTATTGTTGATTACAAACAACTTAC
TAAAGTAGGGATAACTGTCTACAAAGAACTGAGTTATAGCAATGACCGTTTAGCTGAATATAGAGGGAAG
AAAGGAAACCATAAAGTTCAGTTCAAGTATAACCCTGAGTGTATGGCAGTTATTTGGGTGTTGGATGAGG
ATATGAATGAGTACTTTACAGTTAATGCGATTGACTACGAATATGCAAGTAGAGTATCACTTTGGCAACA
TAAATATAACATGAAATATCAAGCAGAACTAAATTCAGCAGAATATGATGAGGACAAGGAAATTGATGCA
GAAATAAAAATTGAAGAAATCGCAGATCGTTCAATTGTTAAGACTAACAAAATCAGAGCTCGGAGGCGTG
GCGCTAGGCATCAAGAGAATAGCGCAAGGGCTAAGTCAATCAGTAATGCGAACCCGGCCTCGATACAAAA
ACATGAAGATGAAATCGTTAGTGCAGATAATGACGATTGGGATATTGATTATGTCTGAGAAATCGTCAAA
TGAGTGAAACGCGTGAGGCTCGTATATCAAGAGCTAAAAGGGCATTTGTATCCACACCGAGCGTTAGGAA
AATCTTGAGTTACATGGATAGATGTAGAGATCTATCAGACCTAGAGTCTGAGCCTACATGCATGATGGTC
TATGGTGCTTCGGGTGTAGGTAAAACGACCGTCATCAAGAAATACTTAAATCAAAACAGAAGAGAGTCCG
AAGCCGGGGGCGATATAATACCGGTTTTGCATATTGAGTTGCCAGACAATGCGAAGCCAGTAGATGCAGC
AAGGGAATTGCTGGTTGAAATGGGTGACCCGCTAGCACTTTATGAAACTGACTTAGCTAGATTGACGAAA
AGACTGACTGAATTAATCCCTGCGGTCGGCGTGAAGCTGATTATTATCGATGAGTTCCAACATTTGGTGG
AAGAAAGGTCAAATCGGGTTCTTACCCAAGTAGGTAATTGGCTAAAAATGATACTTAACAAAACGAAATG
TCCAATTGTTATATTTGGTATGCCATACTCAAAAGTTGTACTGCAAGCAAACTCGCAACTTCACGGGCGA
TTTTCCATTCAGGTTGAACTGCGCCCCTTTAGCTACCAGGGAGGTAGAGGTGTATTTAAAACTTTTTTGG
AATACCTTGATAAAGCCCTACCTTTTGAAAAACAGGCTGGCTTAGCCAACGAAAGTTTGCAGAAAAAATT
GTATGCATTCTCTCAGGGAAACATGCGTTCGTTGAGAAACCTTATTTATCAAGCATCTATCGAAGCAATT
GATAATCAGCATGAAACGATAACCGAAGAAGATTTCGTTTTTGCATCGAAGTTGACATCGGGCGATAAAC
CCAACTCATGGAAAAATCCTTTTGAGGAGGGTGTTGAGGTAACAGAAGATATGTTACGACCGCCACCAAA
AGATATTGGTTGGGAGGACTATTTGAGACATTCAACCCCGAGAGTGAGTAAACCAGGTAGAAATAAAAAC
TTTTTCGAATAACCTAGGCTGCTGCCACCGCTGAGCAATAACCATCTTAGTATATTAGTTAAGTATAAGA
AGGAGATATACATATGTTTTTGCAAAGACCTAAACCTTACAGCGATGAAAGTTTAGAAAGTTTCTTTATC
CGAGTGGCTAACAAAAATGGCTACGGTGATGTCCATCGCTTCCTAGAAGCCACTAAACGATTCCTTCAAG
ACATTGACCATAATGGCTATCAAACCTTTCCGACTGATATAACTCGGATAAACCCATACTCAGCTAAAAA
CAGTTCCAGCGCACGAACTGCGTCATTCCTGAAACTTGCACAATTGACATTTAATGAACCGCCAGAGCTA
CTTGGGTTGGCAATTAACAGAACAAACATGAAATACTCGCCGTCAACTAGCGCGGTTGTTAGAGGTGCAG
AAGTCTTTCCTCGCAGTTTACTACGGACGCACTCCATCCCCTGCTGTCCTTTGTGTCTGCGAGAAAATGG
CTACGCCTCCTACCTTTGGCACTTTCAGGGGTACGAATACTGCCACAGCCATAACGTACCTTTAATTACC
ACTTGTAGCTGTGGTAAGGAGTTTGACTACCGAGTATCTGGGTTAAAGGGCATTTGCTGCAAATGCAAGG
AGCCTATCACCTTAACCAGCAGGGAGAACGGTCATGAGGCAGCGTGTACTGTTTCAAACTGGCTTGCTGG
CCATGAATCTAAACCTCTGCCAAATCTTCCTAAAAGCTACCGATGGGGTTTAGTTCATTGGTGGATGGGT
ATTAAAGATAGCGAGTTCGATCACTTTTCGTTCGTTCAATTTTTCTCAAACTGGCCAAGGTCATTCCACT
CGATAATCGAAGATGAAGTAGAGTTCAACCTTGAGCATGCTGTTGTCAGCACGTCTGAATTACGACTAAA
AGATCTTCTTGGTCGATTGTTTTTCGGTTCAATTCGGTTACCTGAGCGGAATCTTCAACACAATATCATC
CTTGGTGAGCTTCTCTGCTATTTAGAAAATCGTTTATGGCAAGACAAGGGATTAATCGCCAACCTCAAAA
TGAACGCGTTAGAGGCGACTGTAATGTTAAATTGTAGCCTCGATCAGATTGCATCAATGGTTGAACAACG
CATCTTGAAGCCAAATCGAAAAAGCAAGCCCAACAGCCCTCTTGATGTTACCGATTATCTATTTCATTTC
GGCGATATTTTCTGTCTTTGGTTAGCTGAGTTCCAAAGCGATGAGTTTAACCGTTCGTTTTATGTGTCGA
GGTGGTAAATGCAAACTCTGAAAGAACTAATCGCATCCAATCCTGACGACTTAACAACTGAACTTAAGAG
AGCATTTCGTCCACTCACACCGCATATTGCAATTGATGGTAATGAACTTGACGCACTGACGATATTAGTC
AATTTAACCGATAAGACTGATGATCAGAAAGACCTGCTCGATCGAGCCAAATGCAAGCAAAAACTTCGAG
ATGAAAAATGGTGGGCTAGCTGCATAAATTGCGTTAATTACAGACAAAGCCATAACCCAAAATTCCCGGA
TATACGTTCTGAAGGCGTGATTCGAACCCAAGCCCTGGGTGAATTACCGAGTTTCCTACTCTCGTCCTCA
AAAATCCCACCATACCATTGGTCATATAGCCATGATTCAAAATACGTCAACAAAAGCGCATTCCTCACCA
ATGAGTTTTGTTGGGATGGTGAGATCTCATGTTTGGGTGAGCTTCTTAAAGATGCAGATCACCCACTTTG
GAATACTTTGAAAAAGTTAGGTTGTTCTCAAAAAACTTGCAAAGCAATGGCAAAACAACTAGCTGATATT
ACTCTCACGACTATCAATGTCACACTCGCACCAAATTACCTGACTCAAATATCTCTCCCCGATAGTGATA
CATCCTACATTTCACTCTCTCCTGTTGCATCGCTATCGATGCAAAGCCACTTTCATCAGAGGCTCCAAGA
TGAAAATCGGCATAGCGCGATAACGCGGTTTAGCCGAACTACCAACATGGGGGTCACTGCGATGACATGT
GGCGGCGCATTTAGAATGTTAAAGTCTGGCGCTAAGTTTTCCAGCCCCCCTCATCACCGATTAAACAGTA
AACGAAGTTGGTTGACGTCAGAGCATGTTCAGTCATTAAAACAGTACCAGCGCCTCAACAAAAGCCTCAT
ACCTGAAAACTCTCGGATTGCACTCCGTAGAAAATACAAAATCGAGCTTCAAAATATGGTCAGATCTTGG
TTTGCAATGCAAGACCATACCCTTGATTCGAACATACTTATCCAACATTTGAATCATGACCTATCTTACT
TAGGAGCCACAAAACGTTTTGCATACGATCCAGCGATGACCAAGCTCTTTACTGAGCTTTTGAAACGAGA
GTTATCAAATTCAATCAATAATGGTGAGCAACACACTAATGGATCGTTTTTAGTCCTACCGAATATCAGG
GTTTGTGGCGCAACAGCTTTAAGCTCCCCGGTAACGGTGGGGATTCCATCACTTACAGCTTTCTTTGGCT
TCGTTCACGCATTTGAACGGAATATAAATCGCACCACCTCATCGTTTCGTGTTGAATCCTTTGCGATATG
CGTCCATCAACTACATGTCGAGAAGCGAGGTTTGACAGCAGAGTTTGTGGAAAAAGGCGACGGGACTATA
TCCGCTCCCGCGACCCGGGATGACTGGCAGTGTGATGTCGTATTTAGCCTTATTTTGAACACCAACTTTG
CTCAACATATTGACCAAGATACGTTAGTTACATCACTACCAAAGCGATTGGCTCGGGGTTCAGCAAAAAT
TGCGATTGATGACTTTAAACATATCAACTCATTCTCGACATTAGAAACAGCGATCGAATCTCTGCCAATA
GAAGCTGGTAGGTGGTTATCACTTTACGCACAGTCAAACAATAATCTAAGTGATCTATTAGCAGCCATGA
CAGAGGACCATCAGCTCATGGCAAGCTGCGTCGGTTACCACTTGTTAGAAGAACCCAAAGATAAACCAAA
CTCCCTCAGAGGTTACAAACACGCTATCGCCGAGTGCATCATTGGACTCATTAACTCAATCACCTTTAGC
TCAGAGACTGATCCCAACACAATCTTTTGGTCGCTAAAGAACTATCAAAACTACCTAGTGGTACAGCCAA
GGAGTATCAACGATGAAACTACCGACAAATCTAGCCTATGAGCGCTCTATCGACCCATCAGATGTCTGTT
TTTTTGTCGTCTGGCCCGATGATAGAAAAACACCTTTAACCTACAATTCTCGTACTCTGCTCGGGCAAAT
GGAAGCGGCATCATTAGCCTATGATGTCTCAGGTCAACCAATAAAAAGTGCCACCGCTGAGGCGTTAGCT
CAAGGGAACCCTCATCAAGTTGATTTCTGCCACGTTCCATACGGTGCGAGTCATATTGAATGCAGTTTCT
CCGTTTCGTTTTCTTCTGAACTACGTCAACCATATAAGTGTAACTCAAGCAAAGTTAAACAAACGCTAGT
GCAATTAGTCGAGCTCTACGAAACGAAAATCGGCTGGACTGAGCTAGCAACCCGATATTTGATGAACATT
TGCAACGGTAAATGGCTGTGGAAAAATACCCGTAAAGCCTATTGCTGGAACATTGTACTTACACCTTGGC
CTTGGAACGGGGAAAAGGTTGGATTTGAAGATATTCGTACTAACTACACCTCACGGCAAGACTTTAAAAA
TAATAAAAATTGGTCTGCTATAGTTGAAATGATCAAAACCGCATTTTCTAGTACTGATGGGCTGGCGATA
TTTGAAGTCAGGGCCACCTTGCACTTGCCAACGAATGCTATGGTGCGGCCAAGCCAAGTTTTCACAGAAA
AAGAAAGTGGCAGTAAAAGTAAATCTAAAACTCAAAACAGTCGAGTTTTTCAGAGTACAACTATTGATGG
TGAACGATCGCCAATACTAGGGGCCTTTAAAACGGGAGCAGCTATTGCAACCATTGACGACTGGTATCCT
GAAGCCACTGAGCCACTAAGGGTCGGACGGTTTGGGGTTCATCGCGAAGATGTCACTTGCTACCGTCATC
CGTCTACCGGAAAAGATTTTTTCTCGATATTACAACAAGCAGAGCACTATATTGAAGTGTTGAGCGCCAA
CAAAACTCCCGCTCAAGAAACTATCAACGACATGCACTTTTTAATGGCTAACCTGATTAAGGGTGGGATG
TTCCAGCATAAAGGAGACTGACTGTGAAATGGTATTATAAGACAATCACCTTTCTGCCAGAGTTGTGCAA
CAACGAGTCACTGGCTGCAAAGTGTCTCCGCGTTCTGCATGGATTTAACTATCAGTATGAGACACGAAAT
ATCGGCGTTTCATTTCCGCTTTGGTGTGATGCAACGGTTGGAAAAAAGATTTCATTTGTCAGCAAGAACA
AGATAGAACTCGACTTACTACTTAAACAACACTATTTCGTCCAAATGGAACAACTTCAATACTTTCATAT
ATCCAACACTGTTCTCGTCCCAGAAGATTGTACATACGTTTCCTTTAGACGCTGTCAATCTATAGATAAG
CTCACAGCAGCAGGGCTGGCAAGGAAAATCAGACGCCTGGAGAAACGTGCTCTATCTAGAGGCGAGCAAT
TTGACCCATCATCTTTTGCTCAAAAAGAGCATACTGCAATAGCGCACTACCACTCACTTGGGGAGTCCAG
CAAACAGACGAACCGCAACTTTCGACTCAATATCAGGATGCTCTCGGAGCAACCCCGTGAGGGGAACTCG
ATTTTTAGTAGCTATGGCTTATCAAATTCAGAAAACTCGTTTCAGCCTGTACCCTTAATCTGACCTAGGC
TGCTGCCACCGGTGAACTGCCGAGTAGGTAGCTGATAACGAGACCTCGTTTACCTATCGGTCTCGTGAAC
TGCCGAGTAGGTAGCTGATAACCCAAACCAGATGTCAACACAGCTACTGTTGATGCAACCATAAAGTGAT
ATTTAATAATTATTTATAATCAGCAACTTAACCACAAAACAACCATATATTGATATCTCACAAAACAACC
ATAAGTTGATATTTTTCAGCCAGGGGTCCCCAATAATTACGATTTAAATTTGACATAAGCCTGTTCGGTT
CGTAAACTGTAATGCAAGTAGCGTATGCGCTCACGCAACTGGTCCAGAACCTTGACCGAACGCAGCGGTG
GTAACGGCGCAGTGGCGGTTTTCATGGCTTGTTATGACTGTTTTTTTGTACAGCCTATGCCTCGGGCATC
CAAGCAGCAAGCGCGTTACGCCGTGGGTCGATGTTTGATGTTATGGAGCAGCAACGATGTTACGCAGCAG
CAACGATGTTACGCAGCAGGGCAGTCGCCCTAAAACAAAGTTAGGTGGCTCAAGTATGGGCATCATTCGC
ACGTGTAGGCTCGGCCCTGACCAAGTCAAATCCATGCGGGCTGCTCTTGATCTTTTCGGTCGTGAGTTCG
GTGACGTAGCCACCTACTCCCAACATCAGCCGGATTCCGATTACCTCGGGAACTTGCTCCGTAGTAAGAC
ATTCATCGCGCTTGCTGCCTTCGACCAAGAAGCGGTTGTTGGCGCTCTCGCGGCTTACGTTCTGCCCAAG
TTTGAGCAGCCGCGTAGTGAAATCTATATCTATGATCTCGCAGTCTCCGGAGAGCACCGGAGGCAGGGCA
TTGCCACCGCGCTCATCAATCTCCTCAAGCATGAGGCCAACGCGCTTGGTGCTTATGTGATCTACGTGCA
AGCAGATTACGGTGACGATCCCGCAGTGGCTCTCTATACAAAGTTGGGCATACGGGAAGAAGTGATGCAC
TTTGATATCGACCCAAGTACCGCCACCTAACAATTCGTTCAAGCCGAGATCGGCTTCCCGGCCGCGGAGT
TGTTCGGTAAATTGGACAACGGTCCGCGCGTTGTCCTTTTCCGCTGCATAACCCTGCTTCGGGGTCATTA
TAGCGATTTTTTCGGTATATCCATCCTTTTTCGCACGATATACAGGATTTTGCCAAAGGGTTCGTGTAGA
CTTTCCTTGGTGTATCCAACGGCGTCAGCCGAAAGTGAAACGTGATTTCATGCGTCATTTTGAACATTTT
GTAAATCTTATTTAATAATGTGTGCGGCAATTCACATTTAATTTATGAATGTTTTCTTAACATCGCGGCA
ACTCAAGAAACGGCAGGTTCGGATCTTAGCTACTAGAGAAAGAGGAGAAATACTAGATGCGTAAAGGCGA
GGAGCTGTTCACTGGTGTCGTCCCTATTCTGGTGGAACTGGATGGTGATGTCAACGGTCATAAGTTTTCC
GTGCGTGGCGAGGGTGAAGGTGACGCAACTAATGGTAAACTGACGCTGAAGTTCATCTGTACTACTGGTA
AACTGCCGGTTCCTTGGCCGACTCTGGTAACGACGCTGACTTATGGTGTTCAGTGCTTTGCTCGTTATCC
GGACCATATGAAGCAGCATGACTTCTTCAAGTCCGCCATGCCGGAAGGCTATGTGCAGGAACGCACGATT
TCCTTTAAGGATGACGGCACGTACAAAACGCGTGCGGAAGTGAAATTTGAAGGCGATACCCTGGTAAACC
GCATTGAGCTGAAAGGCATTGACTTTAAAGAGGACGGCAATATCCTGGGCCATAAGCTGGAATACAATTT
TAACAGCCACAATGTTTACATCACCGCCGATAAACAAAAAAATGGCATTAAAGCGAATTTTAAAATTCGC
CACAACGTGGAGGATGGCAGCGTGCAGCTGGCTGATCACTACCAGCAAAACACTCCAATCGGTGATGGTC
CTGTTCTGCTGCCAGACAATCACTATCTGAGCACGCAAAGCGTTCTGTCTAAAGATCCGAACGAGAAACG
CGATCATATGGTTCTGCTGGAGTTCGTAACCGCAGCGGGCATCACGCATGGTATGGATGAACTGTACAAA
TGACCAGGCATCAAATAAAACGAAAGGCTCAGTCGAAAGACTGGGCCTTTCGTTTTATCTGTTGTTTGTC
GGTGAACGCTCTCTACTAGAGTCACACTGGCTCACCTTCGGGTGGGCCTTTCTGCGTTTATAGCTGTAAT
ACGACTCACTATAGGGGATAAGAGACGGCTCAACGCCCGTCTCACAGCGCAATATCAATTTATGGGTGTG
ATAATTATCAATTTATGGGTGTAATTATCATTTTATGGTTGTATCAACAAGGAGGACTTTGGCAGGTGCA
GCACAAAAGGAAACTCACCGCGATCGCCATTACTCGCATCAGCCTGCAGGATTCTTGCTTATCGGCCAGC
CTCGCAGAGCAGGATTCCCGTTGAGCACCGCCAGGTGCGAATAAGGGACAGTGAAGAAGGAACACCCGCT
CGCGGGTGGGCCTACTTCACCTATCCTGCCCGGCTGACGCCGTTGGATACACCAAGGAAAGTCTACACGA
ACCCTTTGGCAAAATCCTGTATATCGTGCGAAAAAGGATGGATATACCGAAAAAATCGCTATAATGACCC
CGAAGCAGGGTTATGCAGCGGAAAAGAATGTCATGATAATAATGGTTTCTTAGACGTCAGGTGGCACTTT
TCGGGGAAATGTGCGCGGAACCCCTATTTGTTTATTTTTCTAAATACATTCAAATATGTATCCGCTCATG
AGACAATAACCCTGATAAATGCTTCAATAATATTGAAAAAGGAAGAGTATGAGTATTCAACATTTCCGTG
TCGCCCTTATTCCCTTTTTTGCGGCATTTTGCCTTCCTGTTTTTGCTCACCCAGAAACGCTGGTGAAAGT
AAAAGATGCTGAAGATCAGTTGGGTGCACGAGTGGGTTACATCGAACTGGATCTCAACAGCGGTAAGATC
CTTGAGAGTTTTCGCCCCGAAGAACGTTTTCCAATGATGAGCACTTTTAAAGTTCTGCTATGTGGCGCGG
TATTATCCCGTATTGACGCCGGGCAAGAGCAACTCGGTCGCCGCATACACTATTCTCAGAATGACTTGGT
TGAGTACTCACCAGTCACAGAAAAGCATCTTACGGATGGCATGACAGTAAGAGAATTATGCAGTGCTGCC
ATAACCATGAGTGATAACACTGCGGCCAACTTACTTCTGACAACGATCGGAGGACCGAAGGAGCTAACCG
CTTTTTTGCACAACATGGGGGATCATGTAACTCGCCTTGATCGTTGGGAACCGGAGCTGAATGAAGCCAT
ACCAAACGACGAGCGTGACACCACGATGCCTGTAGCAATGGCAACAACGTTGCGCAAACTATTAACTGGC
GAACTACTTACTCTAGCTTCCCGGCAACAATTAATAGACTGGATGGAGGCGGATAAAGTTGCAGGACCAC
TTCTGCGCTCGGCCCTTCCGGCTGGCTGGTTTATTGCTGATAAATCTGGAGCCGGTGAGCGTGGCTCTCG
CGGTATCATTGCAGCACTGGGGCCAGATGGTAAGCCCTCCCGTATCGTAGTTATCTACACGACGGGGAGT
CAGGCAACTATGGATGAACGAAATAGACAGATCGCTGAGATAGGTGCCTCACTGATTAAGCATTGGTAAC
TGTCAGACCCGGCCACGATGCGTCCGGCGTAGAGGATCTGAAGATCAGCAGTTCAACCTGTTGATAGTAC
GTACTAAGCTCTCATGTTTCACGTACTAAGCTCTCATGTTTAACGTACTAAGCTCTCATGTTTAACGAAC
TAAACCCTCATGGCTAACGTACTAAGCTCTCATGGCTAACGTACTAAGCTCTCATGTTTCACGTACTAAG
CTCTCATGTTTGAACAATAAAATTAATATAAATCAGCAACTTAAATAGCCTCTAAGGTTTTAAGTTTTAT
AAGAAAAAAAAGAATATATAAGGCTTTTAAAGCTTTTAAGGTTTAACGGTTGTGGACAACAAGCCAGGGA
TGTAACGCACTGAGAAGCCCTTAGAGCCTCTCAAAGCAATTTTGAGTGAC
